Addgene plasmid #156500: pD649-HAsp-CEACAM3-Fc(DAPA)-AviTag-6xHis
Purpose: Mammalian expression of cell-surface protein extracellular domain fused to Fc(DAPA)-Avi-6xHis. Protein is secreted from cells.
Depositing lab: Chris Garcia. Depositing organization: Stanford University. Publication: A Human IgSF Cell-Surface Interactome Reveals a Complex Network of Protein-Protein Interactions. Wojtowicz WM, Vielmetter J, Fernandes RA, Siepe DH, Eastman CL, Chisholm GB, Cox S, Klock H, Anderson PW, Rue SM, Miller JJ, Glaser SM, Bragstad ML, Vance J, Lam AW, Lesley SA, Zinn K, Garcia KC. Cell. 2020 Aug 20;182(4):1027-1043.e17. doi: 10.1016/j.cell.2020.07.025. PubMed 32822567.
Backbone
  Vector backbone: pD649
  Backbone size w/o insert (bp): 6106
  Vector type: Mammalian Expression
Growth in bacteria
  Bacterial resistance: Ampicillin, 100 μg/mL
  Growth temperature: 37°C
  Growth strain: DH5alpha
  Copy number: High Copy
Gene/Insert
  Gene/Insert name: CEACAM3 (alt name: CEAM3)
  Species: H. sapiens (human)
  Insert size (bp): 363
  Mutation: Fc region of human IgG contains D265A and P329A mutations (DAPA)
  Entrez Gene: CEACAM3 (a.k.a. CD66D, CEA, CGM1, CGM1a, W264, W282)
  Promoter: CMV/SP6
  Tag / fusion protein: Fc(DAPA)-AviTag-6xHis (C terminal on backbone)
  Cloning method: Restriction Enzyme; 5′ cloning site GCGGCCGC (not destroyed); 3′ cloning site GGCGCGCC (not destroyed)
  Sequencing primers: 5′ ATTTAGGTGACACTATAG; 3′ CACGTACCAGTTGAACTTCACC
Resource information
  A portion of this plasmid was derived from a plasmid made by: synthesis by ThermoFisher
Terms and licenses: Academic/Nonprofit Terms; Industry Terms: Not Available to Industry
Depositor comments: Some plasmids in this collection may have an IS4-like element ISVsa5 family transposase upstream of the CMV promoter.
How to cite: pD649-HAsp-CEACAM3-Fc(DAPA)-AviTag-6xHis was a gift from Chris Garcia (Addgene plasmid # 156500 ; http://n2t.net/addgene:156500 ; RRID:Addgene_156500)
