[The description below was written by a language model from this plasmid's Addgene catalogue record and pLannotate feature annotations shown in this document.]
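Description:
pD649-HAsp-CEACAM3-Fc(DAPA)-AviTag-6xHis is a mammalian expression plasmid built on the pD649 backbone for producing the extracellular domain of human CEACAM3 (CD66D, CGM1) as a secreted Fc fusion protein. It is propagated in E. coli as a high-copy plasmid through a ColE1/pUC-type origin and selected with ampicillin via the β-lactamase gene. The annotated sequence (about 6.5 kb) also contains an SV40 promoter/EM7 promoter unit upstream of fragments annotated as puromycin N-acetyltransferase and a bleomycin-binding protein, followed by an SV40 poly(A) signal. This suggests a mammalian selection cassette, but the record does not say which drug, if any, is functional. Small remnants of f1 ori, lacZα, KanR and an rrnB terminator are also detected.

The expression cassette is driven by the CMV enhancer and immediate early promoter, with a fragment of CMV intron A. An SP6 promoter sits just upstream of the coding region, where it could support in vitro transcription and serves as a sequencing primer site. The open reading frame begins with a signal peptide, named HAsp in the construct name, although the automated annotation matches that region partially to a mouse IgH signal sequence. It is followed by the 363 bp CEACAM3 ectodomain fragment, cloned between retained NotI and AscI sites, and a human IgG1 Fc carrying the D265A and P329A (DAPA) substitutions, which are generally used to reduce Fc effector binding. The C-terminal AviTag permits site-specific biotinylation by BirA, and the 6xHis tag allows metal-affinity purification. Neither tag is separately annotated in the feature table. A bGH poly(A) signal ends the transcript.

The plasmid belongs to a collection made for mapping interactions among human immunoglobulin-superfamily cell-surface proteins. The depositor notes that some plasmids in the collection may carry an IS4-like transposase insertion upstream of the CMV promoter, but no such feature is annotated here.
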