Features (pLannotate 1.2.2; 21 found; start..end, strand, type, name):
    234..281     -  promoter       EM7 promoter: synthetic bacterial promoter&nbsp
    329..658     -  promoter       SV40 promoter: SV40 enhancer and early promoter
    672..780     -  rep_origin     f1 ori (fragment): f1 bacteriophage origin of replication; arrow indicates direction of (+) strand synthesis
    781..892     -  polyA_signal   bGH poly(A) signal: bovine growth hormone polyadenylation signal
   1107..1784    -  CDS            IGHG1 (fragment): IGHG1_HUMAN - Experimental evidence at protein level: Swiss-Prot protein existence level 1. Constant region of immunoglobulin heavy chains. Immunoglobulins, also known as antibodies, are membrane-bound or secreted glycoproteins produced by B lymphocytes. In the recognition phase of humoral immunity, the membrane-bound immunoglobulins serve as receptors which, upon binding of a specific antigen, trigger the clonal expansion and differentiation of B lymphocytes into immunoglobulins- secreting plasma cells. Secreted immunoglobulins mediate the effector phase of humoral immunity, which results in
   1800..2165    -  CDS            CEACAM3 (fragment): CEAM3_HUMAN - Also known as CD66D, CGM1. Experimental evidence at protein level: Swiss-Prot protein existence level 1. Major granulocyte receptor mediating recognition and efficient opsonin-independent phagocytosis of CEACAM-binding microorganisms, including Neissiria, Moxarella and Haemophilus species, thus playing an important role in the clearance of pathogens by the innate immune system. Responsible for RAC1 stimulation in the course of pathogen phagocytosis. From Homo sapiens (Human).
   2271..2308    -  CDS            IgH signal sequence (fragment): signal sequence from the mouse immunoglobulin heavy chain variable region
   2312..2330    -  promoter       SP6 promoter: promoter for bacteriophage SP6 RNA polymerase
   2382..2425    -  intron         CMV intron (fragment): modified intron A from human cytomegalovirus
   2561..2764    -  promoter       CMV promoter: human cytomegalovirus (CMV) immediate early promoter
   2765..3068    -  enhancer       CMV enhancer: human cytomegalovirus immediate early enhancer
   3311..3327    -  protein_bind   lac operator: The lac repressor binds to the lac operator to inhibit transcription in E. coli. This inhibition can be relieved by adding lactose or isopropyl-β-D-thiogalactopyranoside (IPTG). lac repressor encoded by lacI
   3783..3802    +  CDS            lacZα (fragment): LacZα fragment of β-galactosidase; lacZ fragment
   3827..3844    -  terminator     rrnB T2 terminator (fragment): transcription terminator T2 from the E. coli rrnB gene
   4069..4657    -  rep_origin     ori: high-copy-number ColE1/pMB1/pBR322/pUC origin of replication
   4768..4792    +  CDS            KanR (fragment): aminoglycoside phosphotransferase; aph(3')-Ia; confers resistance to kanamycin
   4822..4918    +  promoter       AmpR promoter (fragment): bla
   4921..5781    +  CDS            AmpR: β-lactamase; bla; confers resistance to ampicillin, carbenicillin, and related antibiotics
   5834..5955    -  polyA_signal   SV40 poly(A) signal: SV40 polyadenylation signal
   5950..6075    -  CDS            ble (fragment): BLE_KLEPN - Experimental evidence at protein level: Swiss-Prot protein existence level 1. Binding protein with a strong affinity to the bleomycin family of antibiotics. Binds to CL990; an antimitotic-antibiotic compound. From Klebsiella pneumoniae.
   6085..215     -  CDS            PuroR (fragment) (across the origin): puromycin N-acetyltransferase; pac from Streptomyces; confers resistance to puromycin
>Addgene plasmid #156500 | pD649-HAsp-CEACAM3-Fc(DAPA)-AviTag-6xHis | addgene full sequence | sequence record 368827 | Addgene NGS Result
GCGGCGCCGTCGTCCGCGACCCACACCTTGCCGATGTCGAGCCCGACGCGCGTGAGGAAGAGTTCTTGCA
GCTCGGTGACCCGCTCGATGTGGCGGTCCGGATCGACGGTGTGGCGCGTGGCGGGGTAGTCGGCGAACGC
GGCGGCGAGGGTGCGTACGGCCCTGGGGACGTCGTCGCGGGTGGCGAGGCGCACCGTGGGCTTGTACTCG
GTCATGGTTTAGTTCCTCACCTTGTCGTATTATACTATGCCGATATACTATGCCGATGATTAATTGTCAA
CACGTGCTGATCAGATCCGAAAATGGATATACAAGCTCCCGGGAGCTTTTTGCAAAAGCCTAGGCCTCCA
AAAAAGCCTCCTCACTACTTCTGGAATAGCTCAGAGGCAGAGGCGGCCTCGGCCTCTGCATAAATAAAAA
AAATTAGTCAGCCATGGGGCGGAGAATGGGCGGAACTGGGCGGAGTTAGGGGCGGGATGGGCGGAGTTAG
GGGCGGGACTATGGTTGCTGACTAATTGAGATGCATGCTTTGCATACTTCTGCCTGCTGGGGAGCCTGGG
GACTTTCCACACCTGGTTGCTGACTAATTGAGATGCATGCTTTGCATACTTCTGCCTGCTGGGGAGCCTG
GGGACTTTCCACACCCTAACTGACACACATTCCACAGAATTAATTCGCGTTAAATTTTTGTTAAATCAGC
TCATTTTTTAACCAATAGGCCGAAATCGGCAAAATCCCTTATAAATCAAAAGAATAGACCGAGATAGGGT
TGAGTGTTGTGATGCAATTTCCTCATTTTATTAGGAAAGGACAGTGGGAGTGGCACCTTCCAGGGTCAAG
GAAGGCACGGGGGAGGGGCAAACAACAGATGGCTGGCAACTAGAAGGCACAGTCGAGGCTGATTTTCTCT
ATCTATTTATTTTACTACTCAAGACTATCTTGCAAAGTAGAAGAACCCTGTCTGCAGTATGACGACCGTG
TATACCCGATTGGCTTACCGGGTAACGCGTTGTGCCAGTGACTACAGGCCGGCCTTAGTGGTGATGGTGG
TGGTGTTCATGCCACTCAATCTTCTGAGCCTCGAAAATATCATTAAGACCGCTGCCGCCGGGGCTCAGGC
TCAGGGACTTCTGGGTGTAGTGGTTGTGCAGGGCCTCGTGCATCACGCTGCAGCTGAACACGTTGCCCTG
CTGCCACCTGGACTTGTCCACGGTCAGCTTGCTGTACAGGAAGAAGCTGCCGTCGCTGTCCAGCACTGGG
GGGGTGGTCTTGTAGTTGTTCTCGGGCTGGCCGTTGCTCTCCCACTCCACGGCGATATCGCTGGGGTAGA
AGCCCTTCACCAGACAGGTCAGGGACACCTGGTTCTTGGTCATCTCCTCCCGGCTGGGGGGCAGGGTGTA
CACCTGGGGCTCCCGTGGCTGGCCCTTGGCCTTGCTGATTGTCTTTTCGATTGGGGCAGCCAGGGCCTTG
TTGGAGACTTTGCACTTGTATTCTTTGCCGTTCAGCCAGTCCTGGTGCAGCACGGTCAGCACGGACACCA
CCCTGTAGGTGCTGTTGTACTGCTCCTCTCTGGGCTTGGTCTTGGCGTTGTGCACCTCCACGCCGTCCAC
GTACCAGTTGAACTTCACCTCTGGGTCCTCGTGGGACACGGCCACCACCACGCAGGTCACCTCGGGGGTC
CTGCTGATCATCAGGGTGTCCTTGGGCTTGGGGGGGAACAGGAACACGGAAGGCCCTCCCAGCAGTTCTG
GAGCTGGGCAGGGGGGGCAGGTGTGGGTCTTGTCGCCGCCCGGCGCGCCACCGGCAACAGCTCCCACAGG
CAGTCCAGGGGCATTTTCTTGGTACACGTGGAACTGGCCGGTGGCTTCCTCATTGACCAGGTCGCTCTTG
ATCACTTGCAGGGTGTAGAAGCCGATGTCGTTCTGGGTCACGTTCTGGATCAGCAGGCTGGCGTTGGTAT
AGATTGTCTCTCTGCCGCTGTAAGCGGCGCCAGGTGTAGCTTGTTGTGTGCCGATCACGTAGCCCACGAT
CAGGCTATTGCCGTCCACTCTCTCGCCCTTATACCAGCTGTAGCCGAACAGGTGCTGAGGCAGGTTGTGA
ACCAGCAGCAGCACCTCTTTTCCCTCGGCCACGCTCAGAGGCATAGACTCGATTGTCAGCTTGGCGGCCG
CAGCGAACACCAGGCAGAAGATGTAGCTCAGGGCAATGATGGTCTTCATGGTGGCGCTAGCAGGCGCGTT
TTCGATAGAACCGAGGTGCAGTTGGACCTGGGAGTGGACACCTGTGGAGAGAAAGGCAAAGTGGATGTTA
TTCTATAGTGTCACCTAAATCGTATGTGTATGATACATAAGGTTATGTATTAATTGTAGCCGCGTTCTAA
CGAAGCCAAGGGGGTGGGCCTATAGACTCTATAGGCGGTACTTACGTCACTCTTGGCACGGGGAATCCGC
GTTCCAATGCACCGTTCCCGGCCGCGGAGGCTGGATCGGTCCCGGTGTCTTCTATGGAGGTCAAAACAGC
GTGGATGGCGTCTCCAGGCGATCTGACGGTTCACTAAACGAGCTCTGCTTATATAGACCTCCCACCGTAC
ACGCCTACCGCCCATTTGCGTCAATGGGGCGGAGTTGTTACGACATTTTGGAAAGTCCCGTTGATTTTGG
TGCCAAAACAAACTCCCATTGACGTCAATGGGGTGGAGACTTGGAAATCCCCGTGAGTCAAACCGCTATC
CACGCCCATTGATGTACTGCCAAAACCGCATCACCATGGTAATAGCGATGACTAATACGTAGATGTACTG
CCAAGTAGGAAAGTCCCATAAGGTCATGTACTGGGCATAATGCCAGGCGGGCCATTTACCGTCATTGACG
TCAATAGGGGGCGTACTTGGCATATGATACACTTGATGTACTGCCAAGTGGGCAGTTTACCGTAAATACT
CCACCCATTGACGTCAATGGAAAGTCCCTATTGGCGTTACTATGGGAACATACGTCATTATTGACGTCAA
TGGGCGGGGGTCGTTGGGCGGTCAGCCAGGCGGGCCATTTACCGTAAGTTATGTAACGCGGAACTCCATA
TATGGGCTATGAACTAATGACCCCGTAATTGATTACTATTAATAACTAGTCAATAATCAATGCCAACATG
GCGGTCATATTGGACATGAGCCAATATAAATGTACATATTATGATATAGATACAACGTATGCAATGGCCA
ATAGCCAATATTGATTTATGCTATATAACCAATGAATAATATGGCTAATGGCCAATATTGAGTCAACGCC
ACTGTGCATGAAGCTCGTAATTGTTATCCGCTCACAATTAAGGGCGACACAAAATTTATTCTAAATGATA
ATAAATACTGATAACATCTTATAGTTTGTATTATATTTTGTATTATCGTTGACATGTATAATTTTGATAT
CAAAAACTGATTTTCCCTTTATTATTTTCGAGATTTATTTTCTTAATTCTCTTTAACAAACTAGAAATAT
TGTATATACAAAAAATCATAAATAATAGATGAATAGTTTAATTATAGGTGTTCATCAATCGAAAAAGCAA
CGTATCTTATTTAAAGTGCGTTGCTTTTTTCTCATTTATAAGGTTAAATAATTCTCATATATCAAGCAAA
GTGACAGGCGCCCTTAAATATTCTGACAAATGCTCTTTCCCTAAACTCCCCCCATAAAAAAACCCGCCGA
AGCGGGTTTTTACGTTATTTGCGGATTAACGATTACTCGTTATCAGAACCGCCCAGGGGGCCCGAGCTTA
AGACTGGCCGTCGTTTTACAACACAGAAAGAGTTTGTAGAAACGCAAAAAGGCCATCCGTCAGGGGCCTT
CTGCTTAGTTTGATGCCTGGCAGTTCCCTACTCTCGCCTTCCGCTTCCTCGCTCACTGACTCGCTGCGCT
CGGTCGTTCGGCTGCGGCGAGCGGTATCAGCTCACTCAAAGGCGGTAATACGGTTATCCACAGAATCAGG
GGATAACGCAGGAAAGAACATGTGAGCAAAAGGCCAGCAAAAGGCCAGGAACCGTAAAAAGGCCGCGTTG
CTGGCGTTTTTCCATAGGCTCCGCCCCCCTGACGAGCATCACAAAAATCGACGCTCAAGTCAGAGGTGGC
GAAACCCGACAGGACTATAAAGATACCAGGCGTTTCCCCCTGGAAGCTCCCTCGTGCGCTCTCCTGTTCC
GACCCTGCCGCTTACCGGATACCTGTCCGCCTTTCTCCCTTCGGGAAGCGTGGCGCTTTCTCATAGCTCA
CGCTGTAGGTATCTCAGTTCGGTGTAGGTCGTTCGCTCCAAGCTGGGCTGTGTGCACGAACCCCCCGTTC
AGCCCGACCGCTGCGCCTTATCCGGTAACTATCGTCTTGAGTCCAACCCGGTAAGACACGACTTATCGCC
ACTGGCAGCAGCCACTGGTAACAGGATTAGCAGAGCGAGGTATGTAGGCGGTGCTACAGAGTTCTTGAAG
TGGTGGGCTAACTACGGCTACACTAGAAGAACAGTATTTGGTATCTGCGCTCTGCTGAAGCCAGTTACCT
TCGGAAAAAGAGTTGGTAGCTCTTGATCCGGCAAACAAACCACCGCTGGTAGCGGTGGTTTTTTTGTTTG
CAAGCAGCAGATTACGCGCAGAAAAAAAGGATCTCAAGAAGATCCTTTGATCTTTTCTACGGGGTCTGAC
GCTCAGTGGAACGACGCGCGCGTAACTCACGTTAAGGGATTTTGGTCATGAGCAAGGGGTGTTATGAGCC
ATATTCAGGTATAAATGGGCTCGCGATAATGTTCAGAATTGGTTAATTGGTTGTAACACTGACCCCTATT
TGTTTATTTTTCTAAATACATTCAAATATGTATCCGCTCATGAGACAATAACCCTGATAAATGCTTCAAT
AATATTGAAAAAGGAAGAATATGAGTATTCAACATTTCCGTGTCGCCCTTATTCCCTTTTTTGCGGCATT
TTGCCTTCCTGTTTTTGCTCACCCAGAAACGCTGGTGAAAGTAAAAGATGCTGAAGATCAGTTGGGTGCA
CGAGTGGGTTACATCGAACTGGATCTCAACAGCGGTAAGATCCTTGAGAGTTTTCGCCCCGAAGAACGTT
TTCCAATGATGAGCACTTTTAAAGTTCTGCTATGTGGCGCGGTATTATCCCGTATTGACGCCGGGCAAGA
GCAACTCGGTCGCCGCATACACTATTCTCAGAATGACTTGGTTGAGTACTCACCAGTCACAGAAAAGCAT
CTTACGGATGGCATGACAGTAAGAGAATTATGCAGTGCTGCCATAACCATGAGTGATAACACTGCGGCCA
ACTTACTTCTGACAACGATCGGAGGACCGAAGGAGCTAACCGCTTTTTTGCACAACATGGGGGATCATGT
AACTCGCCTTGATCGTTGGGAACCGGAGCTGAATGAAGCCATACCAAACGACGAGCGTGACACCACGATG
CCTGTAGCGATGGCAACAACGTTGCGCAAACTATTAACTGGCGAACTACTTACTCTAGCTTCCCGGCAAC
AATTAATAGACTGGATGGAGGCGGATAAAGTTGCAGGACCACTTCTGCGCTCGGCCCTTCCGGCTGGCTG
GTTTATTGCTGATAAATCCGGAGCCGGTGAGCGTGGTTCTCGCGGTATCATCGCAGCGCTGGGGCCAGAT
GGTAAGCCCTCCCGTATCGTAGTTATCTACACGACGGGGAGTCAGGCAACTATGGATGAACGAAATAGAC
AGATCGCTGAGATAGGTGCCTCACTGATTAAGCATTGGTAATGACCATGATTACGCCAAGCTCTAGCTAG
AGGTCGACGGTATACAGACATGATAAGATACATTGATGAGTTTGGACAAACCACAACTAGAATGCAGTGA
AAAAAATGCTTTATTTGTGAAATTTGTGATGCTATTGCTTTATTTGTAACCATTATAAGCTGCAATAAAC
AAGTTGGGGTGGGCGAAGAACTCCAGCATGAGATCCCCGCGCTGGAGGATCATCCAGCCGGCGTCCCGGA
AAACGATTCCGAAGCCCAACCTTTCATAGAAGGCGGCGGTGGAATCGAAATCTCGTAGCACGTGTCAGGC
ACCGGGCTTGCGGGTCATGCACCAGGTGCGCGGTCCTTCGGGCACCTCGACGTCGGCGGTGACGGTGAAG
CCGAGCCGCTCGTAGAAGGGGAGGTTGCGGGGCGCGGATGTCTCCAGGAAGGCGGGCACCCCGGCGCGCT
CGGCCGCCTCCACTCCGGGGAGCACGACGGCGCTGCCCAGACCCTTGCCCTGGTGGTCGGGCGAGACGCC
GACGGTGGCCAGGAACCACGCGGGCTCCTTGGGCCGGTGCGGCGCCAGGAGGCCTTCCATCTGTTGCTGC
GCGGCCAGCCGGGAACCGCTCAACTCGGCCATGCGCGGGCCGATCTCGGCGAACACCGCCCCCGCTTCGA
CGCTCTCCGGCGTGGTCCAGACCGCCACC
